>Addgene plasmid #207359 | Lenti-N1303K-ngRNA+14_EF1a-puroR | addgene full sequence | sequence record 408420 | Addgene NGS Result
TGATGCGGTTTTGGCAGTACATCAATGGGCGTGGATAGCGGTTTGACTCACGGGGATTTCCAAGTCTCCA
CCCCATTGACGTCAATGGGAGTTTGTTTTGGCACCAAAATCAACGGGACTTTCCAAAATGTCGTAACAAC
TCCGCCCCATTGACGCAAATGGGCGGTAGGCGTGTACGGTGGGAGGTCTATATAAGCAGCGCGTTTTGCC
TGTACTGGGTCTCTCTGGTTAGACCAGATCTGAGCCTGGGAGCTCTCTGGCTAACTAGGGAACCCACTGC
TTAAGCCTCAATAAAGCTTGCCTTGAGTGCTTCAAGTAGTGTGTGCCCGTCTGTTGTGTGACTCTGGTAA
CTAGAGATCCCTCAGACCCTTTTAGTCAGTGTGGAAAATCTCTAGCAGTGGCGCCCGAACAGGGACTTGA
AAGCGAAAGGGAAACCAGAGGAGCTCTCTCGACGCAGGACTCGGCTTGCTGAAGCGCGCACGGCAAGAGG
CGAGGGGCGGCGACTGGTGAGTACGCCAAAAATTTTGACTAGCGGAGGCTAGAAGGAGAGAGATGGGTGC
GAGAGCGTCAGTATTAAGCGGGGGAGAATTAGATCGCGATGGGAAAAAATTCGGTTAAGGCCAGGGGGAA
AGAAAAAATATAAATTAAAACATATAGTATGGGCAAGCAGGGAGCTAGAACGATTCGCAGTTAATCCTGG
CCTGTTAGAAACATCAGAAGGCTGTAGACAAATACTGGGACAGCTACAACCATCCCTTCAGACAGGATCA
GAAGAACTTAGATCATTATATAATACAGTAGCAACCCTCTATTGTGTGCATCAAAGGATAGAGATAAAAG
ACACCAAGGAAGCTTTAGACAAGATAGAGGAAGAGCAAAACAAAAGTAAGACCACCGCACAGCAAGCGGC
CGCTGATCTTCAGACCTGGAGGAGGAGATATGAGGGACAATTGGAGAAGTGAATTATATAAATATAAAGT
AGTAAAAATTGAACCATTAGGAGTAGCACCCACCAAGGCAAAGAGAAGAGTGGTGCAGAGAGAAAAAAGA
GCAGTGGGAATAGGAGCTTTGTTCCTTGGGTTCTTGGGAGCAGCAGGAAGCACTATGGGCGCAGCGTCAA
TGACGCTGACGGTACAGGCCAGACAATTATTGTCTGGTATAGTGCAGCAGCAGAACAATTTGCTGAGGGC
TATTGAGGCGCAACAGCATCTGTTGCAACTCACAGTCTGGGGCATCAAGCAGCTCCAGGCAAGAATCCTG
GCTGTGGAAAGATACCTAAAGGATCAACAGCTCCTGGGGATTTGGGGTTGCTCTGGAAAACTCATTTGCA
CCACTGCTGTGCCTTGGAATGCTAGTTGGAGTAATAAATCTCTGGAACAGATTTGGAATCACACGACCTG
GATGGAGTGGGACAGAGAAATTAACAATTACACAAGCTTAATACACTCCTTAATTGAAGAATCGCAAAAC
CAGCAAGAAAAGAATGAACAAGAATTATTGGAATTAGATAAATGGGCAAGTTTGTGGAATTGGTTTAACA
TAACAAATTGGCTGTGGTATATAAAATTATTCATAATGATAGTAGGAGGCTTGGTAGGTTTAAGAATAGT
TTTTGCTGTACTTTCTATAGTGAATAGAGTTAGGCAGGGATATTCACCATTATCGTTTCAGACCCACCTC
CCAACCCCGAGGGGACCCGACAGGCCCGAAGGAATAGAAGAAGAAGGTGGAGAGAGAGACAGAGACAGAT
CCATTCGATTAGTGAACGGATCGGCACTGCGTGCGCCAATTCTGCAGACAAATGGCAGTATTCATCCACA
ATTTTAAAAGAAAAGGGGGGATTGGGGGGTACAGTGCAGGGGAAAGAATAGTAGACATAATAGCAACAGA
CATACAAACTAAAGAATTACAAAAACAAATTACAAAAATTCAAAATTTTCGGGTTTATTACAGGGACAGC
AGAGATCCAGTTTGGTTAATTAAGGTACCGAGGGCCTATTTCCCATGATTCCTTCATATTTGCATATACG
ATACAAGGCTGTTAGAGAGATAATTAGAATTAATTTGACTGTAAACACAAAGATATTAGTACAAAATACG
TGACGTAGAAAGTAATAATTTCTTGGGTAGTTTGCAGTTTTAAAATTATGTTTTAAAATGGACTATCATA
TGCTTACCGTAACTTGAAAGTATTTCGATTTCTTGGCTTTATATATCTTGTGGAAAGGACGAAACACCTG
GAACATTTAGAAAAAACTGTTTTAGAGCTAGAAATAGCAAGTTAAAATAAGGCTAGTCCGTTATCAACTT
GAAAAAGTGGCACCGAGTCGGTGCTTTTTTGAATTCGCTAGCTAGGTCTTGAAAGGAGTGGGAATTGGCT
CCGGTGCCCGTCAGTGGGCAGAGCGCACATCGCCCACAGTCCCCGAGAAGTTGGGGGGAGGGGTCGGCAA
TTGATCCGGTGCCTAGAGAAGGTGGCGCGGGGTAAACTGGGAAAGTGATGTCGTGTACTGGCTCCGCCTT
TTTCCCGAGGGTGGGGGAGAACCGTATATAAGTGCAGTAGTCGCCGTGAACGTTCTTTTTCGCAACGGGT
TTGCCGCCAGAACACAGGACCGGTTCTAGGCCACCATGGCTCGAGGATCCGGCGCAACAAACTTCTCTCT
GCTGAAACAAGCCGGAGATGTCGAAGAGAATCCTGGACCGACCGAGTACAAGCCCACGGTGCGCCTCGCC
ACCCGCGACGACGTCCCCAGGGCCGTACGCACCCTCGCCGCCGCGTTCGCCGACTACCCCGCCACGCGCC
ACACCGTCGATCCGGACCGCCACATCGAGCGGGTCACCGAGCTGCAAGAACTCTTCCTCACGCGCGTCGG
GCTCGACATCGGCAAGGTGTGGGTCGCGGACGACGGCGCCGCGGTGGCGGTCTGGACCACGCCGGAGAGC
GTCGAAGCGGGGGCGGTGTTCGCCGAGATCGGCCCGCGCATGGCCGAGTTGAGCGGTTCCCGGCTGGCCG
CGCAGCAACAGATGGAAGGCCTCCTGGCGCCGCACCGGCCCAAGGAGCCCGCGTGGTTCCTGGCCACCGT
CGGAGTCTCGCCCGACCACCAGGGCAAGGGTCTGGGCAGCGCCGTCGTGCTCCCCGGAGTGGAGGCGGCC
GAGCGCGCCGGGGTGCCCGCCTTCCTGGAGACCTCCGCGCCCCGCAACCTCCCCTTCTACGAGCGGCTCG
GCTTCACCGTCACCGCCGACGTCGAGGTGCCCGAAGGACCGCGCACCTGGTGCATGACCCGCAAGCCCGG
TGCCTGAACGCGTTAAGTCGACAATCAACCTCTGGATTACAAAATTTGTGAAAGATTGACTGGTATTCTT
AACTATGTTGCTCCTTTTACGCTATGTGGATACGCTGCTTTAATGCCTTTGTATCATGCTATTGCTTCCC
GTATGGCTTTCATTTTCTCCTCCTTGTATAAATCCTGGTTGCTGTCTCTTTATGAGGAGTTGTGGCCCGT
TGTCAGGCAACGTGGCGTGGTGTGCACTGTGTTTGCTGACGCAACCCCCACTGGTTGGGGCATTGCCACC
ACCTGTCAGCTCCTTTCCGGGACTTTCGCTTTCCCCCTCCCTATTGCCACGGCGGAACTCATCGCCGCCT
GCCTTGCCCGCTGCTGGACAGGGGCTCGGCTGTTGGGCACTGACAATTCCGTGGTGTTGTCGGGGAAATC
ATCGTCCTTTCCTTGGCTGCTCGCCTGTGTTGCCACCTGGATTCTGCGCGGGACGTCCTTCTGCTACGTC
CCTTCGGCCCTCAATCCAGCGGACCTTCCTTCCCGCGGCCTGCTGCCGGCTCTGCGGCCTCTTCCGCGTC
TTCGCCTTCGCCCTCAGACGAGTCGGATCTCCCTTTGGGCCGCCTCCCCGCGTCGACTTTAAGACCAATG
ACTTACAAGGCAGCTGTAGATCTTAGCCACTTTTTAAAAGAAAAGGGGGGACTGGAAGGGCTAATTCACT
CCCAACGAAGACAAGATCTGCTTTTTGCTTGTACTGGGTCTCTCTGGTTAGACCAGATCTGAGCCTGGGA
GCTCTCTGGCTAACTAGGGAACCCACTGCTTAAGCCTCAATAAAGCTTGCCTTGAGTGCTTCAAGTAGTG
TGTGCCCGTCTGTTGTGTGACTCTGGTAACTAGAGATCCCTCAGACCCTTTTAGTCAGTGTGGAAAATCT
CTAGCAGGGCCCGTTTAAACCCGCTGATCAGCCTCGACTGTGCCTTCTAGTTGCCAGCCATCTGTTGTTT
GCCCCTCCCCCGTGCCTTCCTTGACCCTGGAAGGTGCCACTCCCACTGTCCTTTCCTAATAAAATGAGGA
AATTGCATCGCATTGTCTGAGTAGGTGTCATTCTATTCTGGGGGGTGGGGTGGGGCAGGACAGCAAGGGG
GAGGATTGGGAAGACAATAGCAGGCATGCTGGGGATGCGGTGGGCTCTATGGCTTCTGAGGCGGAAAGAA
CCAGCTGGGGCTCTAGGGGGTATCCCC
[124 nt withheld, positions 4508-4631]
C
[91 nt withheld, positions 4633-4723]
A
[49 nt withheld, positions 4725-4773]
CCTTTGACGTTGGAGTCCACGTTCTTT
[37 nt withheld, positions 4801-4837]
ACCCTATCTCGGTCTATTCTTTTGATTTATAAGGGATTTTGCCGATTTCGGCCTATTGGTTAAAAAATGA
GCTGATTTAACAAAAATTTAACGCGAATTAATTCTGTGGAATGTGTGTCAGTTAGGGTGTGGAAAGTCCC
CAGGCTCCCCAGCAGGCAGAAGTATGCAAAGCATGCATCTCAATTAGTCAGCAACCAGGTGTGGAAAGTC
CCCAGGCTCCCCAGCAGGCAGAAGTATGCAAAGCATGCATCTCAATTAGTCAGCAACCATAGTCCCGCCC
CTAACTCCGCCCATCCCGCCCCTAACTCCGCCCAGTTCCGCCCATTCTCCGCCCCATGGCTGACTAATTT
TTTTTATTTATGCAGAGGCCGAGGCCGCCTCTGCCTCTGAGCTATTCCAGAAGTAGTGAGGAGGCTTTTT
TGGAGGCCTAGGCTTTTGCAAAAAGCTCCCGGGAGCTTGTATATCCATTTTCGGATCTGATCAGCACGTG
TTGACAATTAATCATCGGCATAGTATATCGGCATAGTATAATACGACAAGGTGAGGAACTAAACCATGGC
CAAGTTGACCAGTGCCGTTCCGGTGCTCACCGCGCGCGACGTCGCCGGAGCGGTCGAGTTCTGGACCGAC
CGGCTCGGGTTCTCCCGGGACTTCGTGGAGGACGACTTCGCCGGTGTGGTCCGGGACGACGTGACCCTGT
TCATCAGCGCGGTCCAGGACCAGGTGGTGCCGGACAACACCCTGGCCTGGGTGTGGGTGCGCGGCCTGGA
CGAGCTGTACGCCGAGTGGTCGGAGGTCGTGTCCACGAACTTCCGGGACGCCTCCGGGCCGGCCATGACC
GAGATCGGCGAGCAGCCGTGGGGGCGGGAGTTCGCCCTGCGCGACCCGGCCGGCAACTGCGTGCACTTCG
TGGCCGAGGAGCAGGACTGACACGTGCTACGAGATTTCGATTCCACCGCCGCCTTCTATGAAAGGTTGGG
CTTCGGAATCGTTTTCCGGGACGCCGGCTGGATGATCCTCCAGCGCGGGGATCTCATGCTGGAGTTCTTC
GCCCACCCCAACTTGTTTATTGCAGCTTATAATGGTTACAAATAAAGCAATAGCATCACAAATTTCACAA
ATAAAGCATTTTTTTCACTGCATTCTAGTTGTGGTTTGTCCAAACTCATCAATGTATCTTATCATGTCTG
TATACCGTCGACCTCTAGCTAGAGCTTGGCGTAATCATGGTCATAGCTGTTTCCTGTGTGAAATTGTTAT
CCGCTCACAATTCCACACAACATACGAGCCGGAAGCATAAAGTGTAAAGCCTGGGGTGCCTAATGAGTGA
GCTAACTCACATTAATTGCGTTGCGCTCACTGCCCGCTTTCCAGTCGGGAAACCTGTCGTGCCAGCTGCA
TTAATGAATCGGCCAACGCGCGGGGAGAGGCGGTTTGCGTATTGGGCGCTCTTCCGCTTCCTCGCTCACT
GACTCGCTGCGCTCGGTCGTTCGGCTGCGGCGAGCGGTATCAGCTCACTCAAAGGCGGTAATACGGTTAT
CCACAGAATCAGGGGATAACGCAGGAAAGAACATGTGAGCAAAAGGCCAGCAAAAGGCCAGGAACCGTAA
AAAGGCCGCGTTGCTGGCGTTTTTCCATAGGCTCCGCCCCCCTGACGAGCATCACAAAAATCGACGCTCA
AGTCAGAGGTGGCGAAACCCGACAGGACTATAAAGATACCAGGCGTTTCCCCCTGGAAGCTCCCTCGTGC
GCTCTCCTGTTCCGACCCTGCCGCTTACCGGATACCTGTCCGCCTTTCTCCCTTCGGGAAGCGTGGCGCT
TTCTCATAGCTCACGCTGTAGGTATCTCAGTTCGGTGTAGGTCGTTCGCTCCAAGCTGGGCTGTGTGCAC
GAACCCCCCGTTCAGCCCGACCGCTGCGCCTTATCCGGTAACTATCGTCTTGAGTCCAACCCGGTAAGAC
ACGACTTATCGCCACTGGCAGCAGCCACTGGTAACAGGATTAGCAGAGCGAGGTATGTAGGCGGTGCTAC
AGAGTTCTTGAAGTGGTGGCCTAACTACGGCTACACTAGAAGAACAGTATTTGGTATCTGCGCTCTGCTG
AAGCCAGTTACCTTCGGAAAAAGAGTTGGTAGCTCTTGATCCGGCAAACAAACCACCGCTGGTAGCGGTG
GTTTTTTTGTTTGCAAGCAGCAGATTACGCGCAGAAAAAAAGGATCTCAAGAAGATCCTTTGATCTTTTC
TACGGGGTCTGACGCTCAGTGGAACGAAAACTCACGTTAAGGGATTTTGGTCATGAGATTATCAAAAAGG
ATCTTCACCTAGATCCTTTTAAATTAAAAATGAAGTTTTAAATCAATCTAAAGTATATATGAGTAAACTT
GGTCTGACAGTTACCAATGCTTAATCAGTGAGGCACCTATCTCAGCGATCTGTCTATTTCGTTCATCCAT
AGTTGCCTGACTCCCCGTCGTGTAGATAACTACGATACGGGAGGGCTTACCATCTGGCCCCAGTGCTGCA
ATGATACCGCGAGACCCACGCTCACCGGCTCCAGATTTATCAGCAATAAACCAGCCAGCCGGAAGGGCCG
AGCGCAGAAGTGGTCCTGCAACTTTATCCGCCTCCATCCAGTCTATTAATTGTTGCCGGGAAGCTAGAGT
AAGTAGTTCGCCAGTTAATAGTTTGCGCAACGTTGTTGCCATTGCTACAGGCATCGTGGTGTCACGCTCG
TCGTTTGGTATGGCTTCATTCAGCTCCGGTTCCCAACGATCAAGGCGAGTTACATGATCCCCCATGTTGT
GCAAAAAAGCGGTTAGCTCCTTCGGTCCTCCGATCGTTGTCAGAAGTAAGTTGGCCGCAGTGTTATCACT
CATGGTTATGGCAGCACTGCATAATTCTCTTACTGTCATGCCATCCGTAAGATGCTTTTCTGTGACTGGT
GAGTACTCAACCAAGTCATTCTGAGAATAGTGTATGCGGCGACCGAGTTGCTCTTGCCCGGCGTCAATAC
GGGATAATACCGCGCCACATAGCAGAACTTTAAAAGTGCTCATCATTGGAAAACGTTCTTCGGGGCGAAA
ACTCTCAAGGATCTTACCGCTGTTGAGATCCAGTTCGATGTAACCCACTCGTGCACCCAACTGATCTTCA
GCATCTTTTACTTTCACCAGCGTTTCTGGGTGAGCAAAAACAGGAAGGCAAAATGCCGCAAAAAAGGGAA
TAAGGGCGACACGGAAATGTTGAATACTCATACTCTTCCTTTTTCAATATTATTGAAGCATTTATCAGGG
TTATTGTCTCATGAGCGGATACATATTTGAATGTATTTAGAAAAATAAACAAATAGGGGTTCCGCGCACA
TTTCCCCGAAAAGTGCCACCTGACGTCGACGGATCGGGAGATCTCCCGATCCCCTATGGTGCACTCTCAG
TACAATCTGCTCTGATGCCGCATAGTTAAGCCAGTATCTGCTCCCTGCTTGTGTGTTGGAGGTCGCTGAG
TAGTGCGCGAGCAAAATTTAAGCTACAACAAGGCAAGGCTTGACCGACAATTGCATGAAGAATCTGCTTA
GGGTTAGGCGTTTTGCGCTGCTTCGCGATGTACGGGCCAGATATACGCGTTGACATTGATTATTGACTAG
TTATTAATAGTAATCAATTACGGGGTCATTAGTTCATAGCCCATATATGGAGTTCCGCGTTACATAACTT
ACGGTAAATGGCCCGCCTGGCTGACCGCCCAACGACCCCCGCCCATTGACGTCAATAATGACGTATGTTC
CCATAGTAACGCCAATAGGGACTTTCCATTGACGTCAATGGGTGGAGTATTTACGGTAAACTGCCCACTT
GGCAGTACATCAAGTGTATCATATGCCAAGTACGCCCCCTATTGACGTCAATGACGGTAAATGGCCCGCC
TGGCATTATGCCCAGTACATGACCTTATGGGACTTTCCTACTTGGCAGTACATCTACGTATTAGTCATCG
CTATTACCATGG
Features (pLannotate 1.2.2; 32 found; start..end, strand, type, name):
    217..397     +  LTR            5' LTR (truncated): truncated 5' long terminal repeat (LTR) from HIV-1
    444..569     +  misc_feature   HIV-1 Ψ: packaging signal of human immunodeficiency virus type 1
    553..916     +  CDS            HIV-1 gag (fragment): gag protein from human immunodeficiency virus 1; gag
   1062..1295    +  misc_feature   RRE: The Rev response element (RRE) of HIV-1 allows for Rev-dependent mRNA export from the nucleus to the cytoplasm.
   1672..1772    +  CDS            Rev (fragment): human immunodeficiency virus 1 (HIV-1) Rev protein; rev; enhances nuclear export of unspliced and incompletely spliced viral mRNAs
   1822..1939    +  misc_feature   cPPT/CTS: central polypurine tract and central termination sequence of HIV-1
   1990..2230    +  promoter       U6 promoter: RNA polymerase III promoter for human U6 snRNA
   2259..2334    +  misc_RNA       gRNA scaffold: guide RNA scaffold for the Streptococcus pyogenes CRISPR/Cas9 system
   2352..2370    +  CDS            small t antigen (fragment): SV40 (simian virus 40) small t antigen
   2396..2607    +  promoter       EF-1α core promoter: core promoter for human elongation factor EF-1α
   2700..3297    +  CDS            PuroR (fragment): puromycin N-acetyltransferase; pac from Streptomyces; confers resistance to puromycin
   3313..3901    +  misc_feature   WPRE: woodchuck hepatitis virus posttranscriptional regulatory element
   3952..3971    +  misc_feature   cPPT/CTS (fragment): central polypurine tract and central termination sequence of HIV-1
   3973..4206    +  LTR            3' LTR (ΔU3): self-inactivating 3' long terminal repeat (LTR) from HIV-1
   4238..4462    +  polyA_signal   bGH poly(A) signal: bovine growth hormone polyadenylation signal
   4466..4487    +  promoter       SV40 promoter (fragment): SV40 enhancer and early promoter
   4508..4936    +  rep_origin     f1 ori (sequence partly withheld): f1 bacteriophage origin of replication; arrow indicates direction of (+) strand synthesis
   4950..5279    +  promoter       SV40 promoter: SV40 enhancer and early promoter
   5327..5374    +  promoter       EM7 promoter: synthetic bacterial promoter&nbsp
   5393..5767    +  CDS            BleoR: antibiotic-binding protein; Sh ble from Streptoalloteichus hindustanus; confers resistance to bleomycin, phleomycin, and Zeocin™
   5777..5902    +  CDS            ble (fragment): BLE_KLEPN - Experimental evidence at protein level: Swiss-Prot protein existence level 1. Binding protein with a strong affinity to the bleomycin family of antibiotics. Binds to CL990; an antimitotic-antibiotic compound. From Klebsiella pneumoniae.
   5897..6018    +  polyA_signal   SV40 poly(A) signal: SV40 polyadenylation signal
   6091..6107    -  protein_bind   lac operator: The lac repressor binds to the lac operator to inhibit transcription in E. coli. This inhibition can be relieved by adding lactose or isopropyl-β-D-thiogalactopyranoside (IPTG). lac repressor encoded by lacI
   6115..6145    -  promoter       lac promoter: promoter for the E. coli lac operon
   6160..6181    -  protein_bind   CAP binding site: CAP binding activates transcription in the presence of cAMP. E. coli catabolite activator protein
   6194..6286    -  CDS            lacI (fragment): lac repressor; lacI; The lac repressor binds to the lac operator to inhibit transcription in E. coli. This inhibition can be relieved by adding lactose or isopropyl-β-D-thiogalactopyranoside (IPTG).
   6469..7057    -  rep_origin     ori: high-copy-number ColE1/pMB1/pBR322/pUC origin of replication
   7228..8088    -  CDS            AmpR: β-lactamase; bla; confers resistance to ampicillin, carbenicillin, and related antibiotics
   8089..8193    -  promoter       AmpR promoter: bla
   8252..8304    -  misc_feature   bom (fragment): basis of mobility region from pBR322
   8459..8838    +  enhancer       CMV enhancer: human cytomegalovirus immediate early enhancer
   8839..199     +  promoter       CMV promoter (across the origin): human cytomegalovirus (CMV) immediate early promoter
