[The description below was written by a language model from this plasmid's Addgene catalogue record and pLannotate feature annotations shown in this document.]
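Description:
Lenti-N1303K-ngRNA+14_EF1a-puroR is a lentiviral transfer plasmid of about 8.8 kb built on lentiCRISPRv2_deltaCas9, a derivative of lentiCRISPRv2 from which the Cas9 coding sequence has been removed. It is propagated in E. coli through a high-copy ColE1/pUC-type origin with ampicillin selection (AmpR). The backbone also carries an f1 origin and, outside the viral genome, an SV40/EM7-driven bleomycin/Zeocin resistance cassette. The viral portion has a CMV enhancer/promoter placed upstream of a truncated HIV-1 5' LTR to drive genomic RNA production in packaging cells. This is followed by the Ψ packaging signal with a gag fragment, the RRE for Rev-dependent nuclear export, and the cPPT/CTS. The genome ends in a ΔU3 self-inactivating 3' LTR with a downstream bGH polyadenylation signal.

The payload consists of two expression units. A human U6 RNA polymerase III promoter drives a synthetic 20-nt spacer fused to the Streptococcus pyogenes Cas9 guide RNA scaffold. This gives a nicking guide RNA (ngRNA) designated +14 for the N1303K mutation of CFTR. In prime editing, an ngRNA of this kind directs the editor's nickase to cut the non-edited strand near the edit, which favours installation of the correction. Downstream, an EF-1α core promoter expresses puromycin N-acetyltransferase for selection of transduced mammalian cells, and a WPRE enhances transcript expression. The construct encodes neither a prime editor nor a pegRNA, so these must be supplied separately. According to the record, it is intended for prime-editing correction of the cystic fibrosis-causing N1303K-CFTR mutation, and the associated study was done in human organoids and airway epithelial cells.
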