Addgene plasmid #207359: Lenti-N1303K-ngRNA+14_EF1a-puroR
Purpose: Lentiviral transfer plasmid encoding hU6-driven expression of a ngRNA for correction of N1303K-CFTR via prime editing and EF1a-driven puromycin resistance gene.
Depositing lab: Marianne Carlon. Depositing organization: Katholieke Universiteit Leuven. Publication: Prime editing functionally corrects cystic fibrosis-causing CFTR mutations in human organoids and airway epithelial cells. Bulcaen M, Kortleven P, Liu RB, Maule G, Dreano E, Kelly M, Ensinck MM, Thierie S, Smits M, Ciciani M, Hatton A, Chevalier B, Ramalho AS, Casadevall I Solvas X, Debyser Z, Vermeulen F, Gijsbers R, Sermet-Gaudelus I, Cereseto A, Carlon MS. Cell Rep Med. 2024 May 21;5(5):101544. doi: 10.1016/j.xcrm.2024.101544. Epub 2024 May 1. PubMed 38697102.
Backbone
  Vector backbone: lentiCRISPRv2_deltaCas9
  Backbone manufacturer: Carlon lab (M. Bulcaen)
  Vector type: Lentiviral
  Selectable markers: Puromycin
Growth in bacteria
  Bacterial resistance: Ampicillin, 100 μg/mL
  Growth temperature: 37°C
  Growth strain: NEB Stable
  Copy number: High Copy
Gene/Insert
  Gene/Insert name: N1303K-CFTR +14 ngRNA
  gRNA/shRNA sequence: tggaacatttagaaaaaact
  Species: Synthetic
  Cloning method: Restriction Enzyme; 5′ cloning site unknown (unknown if destroyed)
Terms and licenses: Academic/Nonprofit Terms; Industry Terms: Not Available to Industry
How to cite: Lenti-N1303K-ngRNA+14_EF1a-puroR was a gift from Marianne Carlon (Addgene plasmid # 207359 ; http://n2t.net/addgene:207359 ; RRID:Addgene_207359)
